>Addgene plasmid #129742 | ORF24-2xStrep pCDNA4 | addgene full sequence | sequence record 257147 | Addgene NGS Result
GACGGATCGGGAGATCTCCCGATCCCCTATGGTGCACTCTCAGTACAATCTGCTCTGATGCCGCATAGTT
AAGCCAGTATCTGCTCCCTGCTTGTGTGTTGGAGGTCGCTGAGTAGTGCGCGAGCAAAATTTAAGCTACA
ACAAGGCAAGGCTTGACCGACAATTGCATGAAGAATCTGCTTAGGGTTAGGCGTTTTGCGCTGCTTCGCG
ATGTACGGGCCAGATATACGCGTTGACATTGATTATTGACTAGTTATTAATAGTAATCAATTACGGGGTC
ATTAGTTCATAGCCCATATATGGAGTTCCGCGTTACATAACTTACGGTAAATGGCCCGCCTGGCTGACCG
CCCAACGACCCCCGCCCATTGACGTCAATAATGACGTATGTTCCCATAGTAACGCCAATAGGGACTTTCC
ATTGACGTCAATGGGTGGAGTATTTACGGTAAACTGCCCACTTGGCAGTACATCAAGTGTATCATATGCC
AAGTACGCCCCCTATTGACGTCAATGACGGTAAATGGCCCGCCTGGCATTATGCCCAGTACATGACCTTA
TGGGACTTTCCTACTTGGCAGTACATCTACGTATTAGTCATCGCTATTACCATGGTGATGCGGTTTTGGC
AGTACATCAATGGGCGTGGATAGCGGTTTGACTCACGGGGATTTCCAAGTCTCCACCCCATTGACGTCAA
TGGGAGTTTGTTTTGGCACCAAAATCAACGGGACTTTCCAAAATGTCGTAACAACTCCGCCCCATTGACG
CAAATGGGCGGTAGGCGTGTACGGTGGGAGGTCTATATAAGCAGAGCTCTCCCTATCAGTGATAGAGATC
TCCCTATCAGTGATAGAGATCGTCGACGAGCTCGTTTAGTGAACCGTCAGATCGCCTGGAGACGCCATCC
ACGCTGTTTTGACCTCCATAGAAGACACCGGGACCGATCCAGCCTCCGGACTCTAGCGTTTAAACTTAAG
CTTGGTACCGAGCTCGGATCCATGGCAGCGCTCGAGGGCCCCCTACTACTGCCACCGAGCGCCTCCCTGA
CGACGAGTCCGCAGACCACGTGTTATCAAGCGACTTGGGAATCACAGCTGGAAATATTCTGCTGTCTGGC
CACCAACTCGCACCTGCAGGCAGAGCTGACCTTAGAAGGTCTTGATAAGATGATGCAGCCCGAGCCCACC
TTTTTCGCCTGCAGAGCGATACGCAGACTACTCCTGGGGGAACGCCTCCACCCTTTTATACATCAAGAAG
GGACTCTTTTGGGAAAAGTGGGTCGACGGTACAGCGGCGAAGGTTTAATAATTGACGGTGGTGGAGTGTT
TACGCGCGGACAGATAGACACCGACAACTACCTACCTGCGGTGGGATCATGGGAACTTACCGATGATTGT
GATAAACCCTGCGAATTCAGGGAGCTACGCTCGCTGTATCTTCCCGCGCTACTAACGTGCACCATATGTT
ACAAAGCCATGTTCAGGATAGTGTGCAGGTACCTGGAGTTCTGGGAGTTCGAACAGTGTTTTCATGCGTT
TCTGGCGGTGTTGCCCCATAGTCTACAACCCACAATCTATCAAAATTATTTTGCACTCCTGGAGAGCCTG
AAGCATCTCTCGTTTTCAATAATGCCACCCGCATCCCCAGACGCACAGCTACATTTTTTAAAGTTTAACA
TCGGCAGCTTCATGGCCACGTGGGGGTGGCACGGAGAGCTGGTCTCGCTGCGCCGTGCCATCGCTCACAA
CGTAGAGCGACTGCCCACCGTGCTGAAGAACCTGTCGAAACAGAGTAAGCACCAGGACGTCAAGGTTAAC
GGACGGGATCTGGTGGGCTTTCAGCTGGCTCTAAACCAGCTCGTGTCCCGTCTGCACGTAAAAATCCAAC
GCAAGGACCCCGGACCAAAGCCATACAGGGTGGTCGTCAGTACCCCAGATTGTACCTACTATCTAGTGTA
TCCGGGCACACCGGCCATCTACAGACTCGTCATGTGTATGGCAGTGGCAGACTGCATCGGCCACTCGTGC
AGCGGACTGCACCCCTGCGCAAACTTTTTAGGCACCCACGAGACACCGCGTCTCCTGGCGGCGACGCTTT
CAAGAATCCGGTACGCGCCGAAAGACCGGCGAGCAGCCATGAAGGGAAATTTGCAGGCGTGCTTCCAACG
ATACGCGGCCACGGACGCGCGGACTCTGGGCAGCTCCACAGTGTCAGACATGCTGGAACCCACAAAACAC
GTCAGTTTGGAAAACTTCAAGATCACCATATTCAACACCAACATGGTGATTAACACTAAGATAAGCTGCC
ACGTTCCTAACACCCTGCAAAAGACTATTTTAAACATCCCCAGATTGACCAACAATTTTGTTATACGAAA
GTACTCCGTAAAGGAACCTTCTTTTACCATAAGCGTGTTTTTTTCCGACAACATGTGTCAAGGCACCGCA
ATAAACATCAACATCAGTGGGGACATGCTGCACTTTCTCTTCGCAATGGGTACGCTGAAATGCTTTCTGC
CAATCAGGCACATATTTCCTGTATCGATAGCAAATTGGAACTCCACGTTGGACCTGCACGGACTGGAAAA
CCAGTACATGGTGAGAATGGGGCGAAAAAACGTATTTTGGACCACAAACTTTCCATCTGTGGTCTCCAGC
AAGGATGGGCTAAACGTGTCCTGGTTTAAGGCCGCGACAGCCACGATTTCTAAAGTGTACGGGCAGCCTC
TTGTGGAACAGATTCGCCACGAGCTGGCGCCCATTCTCACGGACCAGCACGCGCGCATCGACGGAAACAA
AAATAGAATATTCTCCCTACTTGAGCACAGAAACCGTTCCCAAATACAGACGCTACACAAAAGGTTCCTG
GAGTGTCTGGTGGAATGCTGTTCGTTTCTCAGGCTTGACGTGGCTTGCATTAGGCGAGCCGCCGCCCGGG
GCCTGTTTGACTTCTCAAAGAAGATAATCAGTCACACTAAAAGCAAACACGAGTGCGCAGTACTGGGATA
TAAAAAGTGTAACCTAATCCCGAAAATCTATGCCCGAAACAAGAAGACCAGGCTAGACGAGTTGGGCCGC
AATGCAAACTTCATTTCGTTCGTCGCCACCACGGGTCATCGGTTCGCCGCTCTAAAGCCACAAATTGTCC
GTCACGCCATTCGCAAACTAGGCCTGCACTGGCGCCACCGAACGGCCGCGTCCAACGAGCAGACACCGCC
AGCCGATCCCCGCGTACGTTGCGTCCGTCCGCTGGTCTCAGGGCGGCCGCTCGAGGGAGGCGGTGGATGG
AGCCACCCCCAGTTCGAGAAGGGCGGCGGCAGCGGCGGCGGCAGCGGCGGCGGCAGCTGGAGCCACCCCC
AGTTCGAGAAGGGGCCCGTTTAAACCCGCTGATCAGCCTCGACTGTGCCTTCTAGTTGCCAGCCATCTGT
TGTTTGCCCCTCCCCCGTGCCTTCCTTGACCCTGGAAGGTGCCACTCCCACTGTCCTTTCCTAATAAAAT
GAGGAAATTGCATCGCATTGTCTGAGTAGGTGTCATTCTATTCTGGGGGGTGGGGTGGGGCAGGACAGCA
AGGGGGAGGATTGGGAAGACAATAGCAGGCATGCTGGGGATGCGGTGGGCTCTATGGCTTCTGAGGCGGA
AAGAACCAGCTGGGGCTCTAGGGGGTATCCCC
[124 nt withheld, positions 3673-3796]
C
[91 nt withheld, positions 3798-3888]
A
[49 nt withheld, positions 3890-3938]
CCTTTGACGTTGGAGTCCACGTTCTTT
[37 nt withheld, positions 3966-4002]
ACCCTATCTCGGTCTATTCTTTTGATTTATAAGGGATTTTGCCGATTTCGGCCTATTGGTTAAAAAATGA
GCTGATTTAACAAAAATTTAACGCGAATTAATTCTGTGGAATGTGTGTCAGTTAGGGTGTGGAAAGTCCC
CAGGCTCCCCAGCAGGCAGAAGTATGCAAAGCATGCATCTCAATTAGTCAGCAACCAGGTGTGGAAAGTC
CCCAGGCTCCCCAGCAGGCAGAAGTATGCAAAGCATGCATCTCAATTAGTCAGCAACCATAGTCCCGCCC
CTAACTCCGCCCATCCCGCCCCTAACTCCGCCCAGTTCCGCCCATTCTCCGCCCCATGGCTGACTAATTT
TTTTTATTTATGCAGAGGCCGAGGCCGCCTCTGCCTCTGAGCTATTCCAGAAGTAGTGAGGAGGCTTTTT
TGGAGGCCTAGGCTTTTGCAAAAAGCTCCCGGGAGCTTGTATATCCATTTTCGGATCTGATCAGCACGTG
TTGACAATTAATCATCGGCATAGTATATCGGCATAGTATAATACGACAAGGTGAGGAACTAAACCATGGC
CAAGTTGACCAGTGCCGTTCCGGTGCTCACCGCGCGCGACGTCGCCGGAGCGGTCGAGTTCTGGACCGAC
CGGCTCGGGTTCTCCCGGGACTTCGTGGAGGACGACTTCGCCGGTGTGGTCCGGGACGACGTGACCCTGT
TCATCAGCGCGGTCCAGGACCAGGTGGTGCCGGACAACACCCTGGCCTGGGTGTGGGTGCGCGGCCTGGA
CGAGCTGTACGCCGAGTGGTCGGAGGTCGTGTCCACGAACTTCCGGGACGCCTCCGGGCCGGCCATGACC
GAGATCGGCGAGCAGCCGTGGGGGCGGGAGTTCGCCCTGCGCGACCCGGCCGGCAACTGCGTGCACTTCG
TGGCCGAGGAGCAGGACTGACACGTGCTACGAGATTTCGATTCCACCGCCGCCTTCTATGAAAGGTTGGG
CTTCGGAATCGTTTTCCGGGACGCCGGCTGGATGATCCTCCAGCGCGGGGATCTCATGCTGGAGTTCTTC
GCCCACCCCAACTTGTTTATTGCAGCTTATAATGGTTACAAATAAAGCAATAGCATCACAAATTTCACAA
ATAAAGCATTTTTTTCACTGCATTCTAGTTGTGGTTTGTCCAAACTCATCAATGTATCTTATCATGTCTG
TATACCGTCGACCTCTAGCTAGAGCTTGGCGTAATCATGGTCATAGCTGTTTCCTGTGTGAAATTGTTAT
CCGCTCACAATTCCACACAACATACGAGCCGGAAGCATAAAGTGTAAAGCCTGGGGTGCCTAATGAGTGA
GCTAACTCACATTAATTGCGTTGCGCTCACTGCCCGCTTTCCAGTCGGGAAACCTGTCGTGCCAGCTGCA
TTAATGAATCGGCCAACGCGCGGGGAGAGGCGGTTTGCGTATTGGGCGCTCTTCCGCTTCCTCGCTCACT
GACTCGCTGCGCTCGGTCGTTCGGCTGCGGCGAGCGGTATCAGCTCACTCAAAGGCGGTAATACGGTTAT
CCACAGAATCAGGGGATAACGCAGGAAAGAACATGTGAGCAAAAGGCCAGCAAAAGGCCAGGAACCGTAA
AAAGGCCGCGTTGCTGGCGTTTTTCCATAGGCTCCGCCCCCCTGACGAGCATCACAAAAATCGACGCTCA
AGTCAGAGGTGGCGAAACCCGACAGGACTATAAAGATACCAGGCGTTTCCCCCTGGAAGCTCCCTCGTGC
GCTCTCCTGTTCCGACCCTGCCGCTTACCGGATACCTGTCCGCCTTTCTCCCTTCGGGAAGCGTGGCGCT
TTCTCATAGCTCACGCTGTAGGTATCTCAGTTCGGTGTAGGTCGTTCGCTCCAAGCTGGGCTGTGTGCAC
GAACCCCCCGTTCAGCCCGACCGCTGCGCCTTATCCGGTAACTATCGTCTTGAGTCCAACCCGGTAAGAC
ACGACTTATCGCCACTGGCAGCAGCCACTGGTAACAGGATTAGCAGAGCGAGGTATGTAGGCGGTGCTAC
AGAGTTCTTGAAGTGGTGGCCTAACTACGGCTACACTAGAAGAACAGTATTTGGTATCTGCGCTCTGCTG
AAGCCAGTTACCTTCGGAAAAAGAGTTGGTAGCTCTTGATCCGGCAAACAAACCACCGCTGGTAGCGGTG
GTTTTTTTGTTTGCAAGCAGCAGATTACGCGCAGAAAAAAAGGATCTCAAGAAGATCCTTTGATCTTTTC
TACGGGGTCTGACGCTCAGTGGAACGAAAACTCACGTTAAGGGATTTTGGTCATGAGATTATCAAAAAGG
ATCTTCACCTAGATCCTTTTAAATTAAAAATGAAGTTTTAAATCAATCTAAAGTATATATGAGTAAACTT
GGTCTGACAGTTACCAATGCTTAATCAGTGAGGCACCTATCTCAGCGATCTGTCTATTTCGTTCATCCAT
AGTTGCCTGACTCCCCGTCGTGTAGATAACTACGATACGGGAGGGCTTACCATCTGGCCCCAGTGCTGCA
ATGATACCGCGAGACCCACGCTCACCGGCTCCAGATTTATCAGCAATAAACCAGCCAGCCGGAAGGGCCG
AGCGCAGAAGTGGTCCTGCAACTTTATCCGCCTCCATCCAGTCTATTAATTGTTGCCGGGAAGCTAGAGT
AAGTAGTTCGCCAGTTAATAGTTTGCGCAACGTTGTTGCCATTGCTACAGGCATCGTGGTGTCACGCTCG
TCGTTTGGTATGGCTTCATTCAGCTCCGGTTCCCAACGATCAAGGCGAGTTACATGATCCCCCATGTTGT
GCAAAAAAGCGGTTAGCTCCTTCGGTCCTCCGATCGTTGTCAGAAGTAAGTTGGCCGCAGTGTTATCACT
CATGGTTATGGCAGCACTGCATAATTCTCTTACTGTCATGCCATCCGTAAGATGCTTTTCTGTGACTGGT
GAGTACTCAACCAAGTCATTCTGAGAATAGTGTATGCGGCGACCGAGTTGCTCTTGCCCGGCGTCAATAC
GGGATAATACCGCGCCACATAGCAGAACTTTAAAAGTGCTCATCATTGGAAAACGTTCTTCGGGGCGAAA
ACTCTCAAGGATCTTACCGCTGTTGAGATCCAGTTCGATGTAACCCACTCGTGCACCCAACTGATCTTCA
GCATCTTTTACTTTCACCAGCGTTTCTGGGTGAGCAAAAACAGGAAGGCAAAATGCCGCAAAAAAGGGAA
TAAGGGCGACACGGAAATGTTGAATACTCATACTCTTCCTTTTTCAATATTATTGAAGCATTTATCAGGG
TTATTGTCTCATGAGCGGATACATATTTGAATGTATTTAGAAAAATAAACAAATAGGGGTTCCGCGCACA
TTTCCCCGAAAAGTGCCACCTGACGTC
Features (pLannotate 1.2.2; 22 found; start..end, strand, type, name):
     28..80      -  misc_feature   bom (fragment): basis of mobility region from pBR322
    235..614     +  enhancer       CMV enhancer: human cytomegalovirus immediate early enhancer
    615..818     +  promoter       CMV promoter: human cytomegalovirus (CMV) immediate early promoter
    820..839     +  promoter       PLtetO-1 promoter (fragment): modified phage lambda PL promoter with tet operator sites (Lutz and Bujard, 1997)
    841..860     +  promoter       PLtetO-1 promoter (fragment): modified phage lambda PL promoter with tet operator sites (Lutz and Bujard, 1997)
    868..901     +  promoter       TRE3GV promoter (fragment): 3rd-generation Tet-responsive promoter that can be activated by binding of Tet-On® 3G, optimized for retroviral and lentiviral vectors
   1002..3257    +  CDS            ORF24: ORF24_HHV8P - Protein inferred from homology: Swiss-Prot protein existence level 3. From Human herpesvirus 8 type P (isolate GK18) (HHV-8) (Kaposi's sarcoma-associated herpesvirus).
   3403..3627    +  polyA_signal   bGH poly(A) signal: bovine growth hormone polyadenylation signal
   3631..3652    +  promoter       SV40 promoter (fragment): SV40 enhancer and early promoter
   3673..4101    +  rep_origin     f1 ori (sequence partly withheld): f1 bacteriophage origin of replication; arrow indicates direction of (+) strand synthesis
   4115..4444    +  promoter       SV40 promoter: SV40 enhancer and early promoter
   4492..4539    +  promoter       EM7 promoter: synthetic bacterial promoter&nbsp
   4558..4932    +  CDS            BleoR: antibiotic-binding protein; Sh ble from Streptoalloteichus hindustanus; confers resistance to bleomycin, phleomycin, and Zeocin™
   4942..5067    +  CDS            ble (fragment): BLE_KLEPN - Experimental evidence at protein level: Swiss-Prot protein existence level 1. Binding protein with a strong affinity to the bleomycin family of antibiotics. Binds to CL990; an antimitotic-antibiotic compound. From Klebsiella pneumoniae.
   5062..5183    +  polyA_signal   SV40 poly(A) signal: SV40 polyadenylation signal
   5256..5272    -  protein_bind   lac operator: The lac repressor binds to the lac operator to inhibit transcription in E. coli. This inhibition can be relieved by adding lactose or isopropyl-β-D-thiogalactopyranoside (IPTG). lac repressor encoded by lacI
   5280..5310    -  promoter       lac promoter: promoter for the E. coli lac operon
   5325..5346    -  protein_bind   CAP binding site: CAP binding activates transcription in the presence of cAMP. E. coli catabolite activator protein
   5359..5451    -  CDS            lacI (fragment): lac repressor; lacI; The lac repressor binds to the lac operator to inhibit transcription in E. coli. This inhibition can be relieved by adding lactose or isopropyl-β-D-thiogalactopyranoside (IPTG).
   5634..6222    -  rep_origin     ori: high-copy-number ColE1/pMB1/pBR322/pUC origin of replication
   6393..7253    -  CDS            AmpR: β-lactamase; bla; confers resistance to ampicillin, carbenicillin, and related antibiotics
   7254..7358    -  promoter       AmpR promoter: bla
