[The description below was written by a language model from this plasmid's Addgene catalogue record and pLannotate feature annotations shown in this document.]
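Description:
ORF24-2xStrep pCDNA4 is a mammalian expression plasmid built on the pcDNA4/TO backbone that produces ORF24 of Kaposi's sarcoma-associated herpesvirus (HHV-8) with a C-terminal 2xStrep Tag II. The 2,256 bp ORF24 coding sequence, which the annotation matches to the GK18 isolate protein, was inserted between BamHI and NotI sites, both of which were destroyed during cloning. It lies downstream of the human CMV immediate early enhancer and promoter. Short tet operator-like fragments are annotated immediately after the promoter, consistent with the tetracycline-operator design of the TO backbone: transcription is constitutive in ordinary cells and can be repressed and then induced with tetracycline in cells that express the Tet repressor. A bovine growth hormone polyadenylation signal terminates the transcript. The Strep tag is supplied by the backbone and is not called out in the feature table, though the unannotated gap between the end of ORF24 and the poly(A) signal is where it would be expected.

In bacteria the plasmid is maintained at high copy through a ColE1/pUC-type origin and selected with ampicillin via the β-lactamase gene; an f1 origin is also present. For selection in mammalian cells, a bleomycin/Zeocin resistance gene (Sh ble) is driven by the SV40 early promoter, with an EM7 promoter allowing its expression in E. coli, and is followed by an SV40 poly(A) signal. The sequenced record is about 7.4 kb, in close agreement with the catalogue size. The tagged protein is suited to Strep-based affinity purification and detection, and the associated publication concerns protein interactions required for KSHV late gene expression.
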