Addgene plasmid #129742: ORF24-2xStrep pCDNA4
Purpose: Expresses KSHV ORF24 with Cterm 2xStrep tag in mammalian cells
Depositing lab: Britt Glaunsinger. Depositing organization: University of California, Berkeley. Publication: The interaction between ORF18 and ORF30 is required for late gene expression in Kaposi's sarcoma-associated herpesvirus. Castaneda AF, Glaunsinger BA. J Virol. 2018 Oct 10. pii: JVI.01488-18. doi: 10.1128/JVI.01488-18. PubMed 30305361.
Backbone
  Vector backbone: pcDNA4/TO
  Backbone size w/o insert (bp): 5168
  Total vector size (bp): 7378
  Vector type: Mammalian Expression
Growth in bacteria
  Bacterial resistance: Ampicillin, 100 μg/mL
  Growth temperature: 37°C
  Growth strain: DH5alpha
  Copy number: High Copy
Gene/Insert
  Gene/Insert name: ORF24
  Species: Kaposi's sarcoma-associated herpesvirus (HHV-8)
  Insert size (bp): 2256
  GenBank ID: 4961485
  Entrez Gene: ORF24 (a.k.a. HHV8GK18_gp27)
  Promoter: CMV
  Tag / fusion protein: 2xStrep Tag II (C terminal on backbone)
  Cloning method: Restriction Enzyme; 5′ cloning site BamHI (destroyed during cloning); 3′ cloning site NotI (destroyed during cloning)
  Sequencing primers: 5′ CGCAAATGGGCGGTAGGCGTG; 3′ TAGAAGGCACAGTCGAGG
Terms and licenses: Academic/Nonprofit Terms; Industry Terms: Not Available to Industry
How to cite: ORF24-2xStrep pCDNA4 was a gift from Britt Glaunsinger (Addgene plasmid # 129742 ; http://n2t.net/addgene:129742 ; RRID:Addgene_129742)
